Addgene plasmid #62558: pJKR-L-cdaR
Purpose: Glucarate biosensor. Low copy plasmid that expresses GFP proportional to glucarate concentration.
Depositing lab: George Church. Depositing organization: Harvard Medical School. Publication: Synthetic biosensors for precise gene control and real-time monitoring of metabolites. Rogers JK, Guzman CD, Taylor ND, Raman S, Anderson K, Church GM. Nucleic Acids Res. 2015 Jul 7. pii: gkv616. 10.1093/nar/gkv616 PubMed 26152303.
Backbone
  Vector backbone: SC101
  Vector type: Bacterial Expression
Growth in bacteria
  Bacterial resistance: Ampicillin, 100 μg/mL
  Growth temperature: 37°C
  Growth strain: DH5alpha
  Copy number: Low Copy
Gene/Insert
  Gene/Insert name: GFP
Terms and licenses: Academic/Nonprofit Terms; Industry Terms: Not Available to Industry
How to cite: pJKR-L-cdaR was a gift from George Church (Addgene plasmid # 62558 ; http://n2t.net/addgene:62558 ; RRID:Addgene_62558)
