[The description below was written by a language model from this plasmid's Addgene catalogue record and pLannotate feature annotations shown in this document.]
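Description:
pJKR-L-cdaR is a low-copy bacterial expression plasmid that acts as a glucarate biosensor in E. coli, producing green fluorescence in proportion to the glucarate concentration the cells sense. It is built on a pSC101 replicon. The feature table shows the pSC101 origin together with the Rep101 (RepA) coding sequence that this origin needs for replication, which accounts for the low copy number. Selection is by ampicillin through a β-lactamase gene (AmpR) preceded by a fragment of its bla promoter.

The sensor has two parts. The reporter is superfolder GFP, a rapidly maturing Aequorea victoria derivative, translated from a partial match to the strong ribosome binding site of phage T7 gene 10. The regulator is CdaR, the E. coli K-12 transcription factor implicated in controlling the operons for D-glucarate, D-galactarate and D-glycerate utilisation. Its coding sequence lies downstream of GFP on the same strand and is followed by a T7 terminator.

The automated annotation does not name the promoter driving GFP or the one driving cdaR. A short yqcA fragment upstream of GFP and a degP fragment upstream of cdaR suggest that native E. coli chromosomal sequence flanking these loci was carried over, possibly including the regulatory regions, but the record does not confirm this. An rrnB T1 terminator, with adjacent 5S rRNA sequence and a T2 fragment, sits upstream of the reporter and probably insulates it from read-through from the backbone. A CAP binding site is annotated between GFP and cdaR.

The plasmid is used for real-time fluorescent monitoring of glucarate, and the "L" in its name is consistent with its low copy number.
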