Features (pLannotate 1.2.2; 14 found; start..end, strand, type, name):
      1..58      +  promoter       AmpR promoter (fragment): bla
     59..919     +  CDS            AmpR: β-lactamase; bla; confers resistance to ampicillin, carbenicillin, and related antibiotics
   1072..2022    -  CDS            Rep101: RepA protein needed for replication with the pSC101 origin; rep101
   2070..2292    -  rep_origin     pSC101 ori: low-copy replication origin that requires the Rep101 protein
   2835..2950    +  ncRNA          5S rRNA: Accession: RF00001 - 5S ribosomal RNA
   2954..3040    +  terminator     rrnB T1 terminator: Escherichia coli rrnB; transcription terminator T1 from the E. coli rrnB gene
   3134..3157    -  terminator     rrnB T2 terminator (fragment): transcription terminator T2 from the E. coli rrnB gene
   3176..3259    +  CDS            yqcA (fragment): YQCA_ECOLI - Experimental evidence at protein level: Swiss-Prot protein existence level 1. Probable electron transporter. From Escherichia coli (strain K12).
   3697..3715    +  RBS            RBS (fragment): efficient ribosome binding site from bacteriophage T7 gene 10 (Olins and Rangwala, 1989)
   3723..4436    +  CDS            Superfolder GFP: Superfolder GFP is a basic (constitutively fluorescent) green fluorescent protein published in 2005, derived from Aequorea victoria. It is reported to be a very rapidly-maturing weak dimer.
   4465..4486    -  protein_bind   CAP binding site: CAP binding activates transcription in the presence of cAMP. E. coli catabolite activator protein
   4564..4920    +  CDS            degP (fragment): DEGP_ECOLI - Also known as htrA, ptd. Experimental evidence at protein level: Swiss-Prot protein existence level 1. DegP acts as a chaperone at low temperatures but switches to a peptidase (heat shock protein) at higher temperatures (PubMed:10319814). Degrades transiently denatured and unfolded or misfolded proteins which accumulate in the periplasm following heat shock or other stress conditions (PubMed:16303867). DegP is efficient with Val-Xaa and Ile-Xaa peptide bonds, suggesting a preference for beta-branched side chain amino acids (PubMed:8830688). Only unfolded proteins devoid of disulfi
   5078..6232    +  CDS            cdaR: CDAR_ECOLI - Also known as sdaR, yaeG. Experimental evidence at protein level: Swiss-Prot protein existence level 1. Seems to regulate the expression of the operons for the enzymes involved in D-galactarate, D-glucarate and D-glycerate utilization. From Escherichia coli (strain K12).
   6289..6336    +  terminator     T7 terminator: transcription terminator for bacteriophage T7 RNA polymerase
>Addgene plasmid #62558 | pJKR-L-cdaR | depositor full sequence | sequence record 102832 | pJKR-L-cdaR sequence 6370 bps
TCCGCTCATGAGACAATAACCCTGATAAATGCTTCAATAATATTGAAAAAGGAAGAGTATGAGTATTCAA
CATTTCCGTGTCGCCCTTATTCCCTTTTTTGCGGCATTTTGCCTTCCTGTTTTTGCTCACCCAGAAACGC
TGGTGAAAGTAAAAGATGCTGAAGATCAGTTGGGTGCACGAGTGGGTTACATCGAACTGGATCTCAACAG
CGGTAAGATCCTTGAGAGTTTTCGCCCCGAAGAACGTTTTCCAATGATGAGCACTTTTAAAGTTCTGCTA
TGTGGCGCGGTATTATCCCGTATTGACGCCGGGCAAGAGCAACTCGGTCGCCGCATACACTATTCTCAGA
ATGACTTGGTTGAGTACTCACCAGTCACAGAAAAGCATCTTACGGATGGCATGACAGTAAGAGAATTATG
CAGTGCTGCCATAACCATGAGTGATAACACTGCGGCCAACTTACTTCTGACAACGATCGGAGGACCGAAG
GAGCTAACCGCTTTTTTGCACAACATGGGGGATCATGTAACTCGCCTTGATCGTTGGGAACCGGAGCTGA
ATGAAGCCATACCAAACGACGAGCGTGACACCACGATGCCTGTAGCAATGGCAACAACGTTGCGCAAACT
ATTAACTGGCGAACTACTTACTCTAGCTTCCCGGCAACAATTGATAGACTGGATGGAGGCGGATAAAGTT
GCAGGACCACTTCTGCGCTCGGCCCTTCCGGCTGGCTGGTTTATTGCTGATAAATCTGGAGCCGGTGAGC
GTGGCTCTCGCGGTATCATTGCAGCACTGGGGCCAGATGGTAAGCCCTCCCGTATCGTAGTTATCTACAC
GACGGGGAGTCAGGCAACTATGGATGAACGAAATAGACAGATCGCTGAGATAGGTGCCTCACTGATTAAG
CATTGGTAACTGTCAGACCAAGTTTACTCATATATACTTTAGATTGATTTAAAACTTCATTTTTAATTTA
AAAGGATCTAGGTGAAGATCCTTTTTGATAATCTCATGACCAAAATCCCTTAACGTGAGTTTTCGTTCCA
CTGAGCGTCAGACCCCGAACCTCAGATCCTTCCGTATTTAGCCAGTATGTTCTCTAGTGTGGTTCGTTGT
TTTTGCGTGAGCCATGAGAACGAACCATTGAGATCATACTTACTTTGCATGTCACTCAAAAATTTTGCCT
CAAAACTGGTGAGCTGAATTTTTGCAGTTAAAGCATCGTGTAGTGTTTTTCTTAGTCCGTTATGTAGGTA
GGAATCTGATGTAATGGTTGTTGGTATTTTGTCACCATTCATTTTTATCTGGTTGTTCTCAAGTTCGGTT
ACGAGATCCATTTGTCTATCTAGTTCAACTTGGAAAATCAACGTATCAGTCGGGCGGCCTCGCTTATCAA
CCACCAATTTCATATTGCTGTAAGTGTTTAAATCTTTACTTATTGGTTTCAAAACCCATTGGTTAAGCCT
TTTAAACTCATGGTAGTTATTTTCAAGCATTAACATGAACTTAAATTCATCAAGGCTAATCTCTATATTT
GCCTTGTGAGTTTTCTTTTGTGTTAGTTCTTTTAATAACCACTCATAAATCCTCATAGAGTATTTGTTTT
CAAAAGACTTAACATGTTCCAGATTATATTTTATGAATTTTTTTAACTGGAAAAGATAAGGCAATATCTC
TTCACTAAAAACTAATTCTAATTTTTCGCTTGAGAACTTGGCATAGTTTGTCCACTGGAAAATCTCAAAG
CCTTTAACCAAAGGATTCCTGATTTCCACAGTTCTCGTCATCAGCTCTCTGGTTGCTTTAGCTAATACAC
CATAAGCATTTTCCCTACTGATGTTCATCATCTGAGCGTATTGGTTATAAGTGAACGATACCGTCCGTTC
TTTCCTTGTAGGGTTTTCAATCGTGGGGTTGAGTAGTGCCACACAGCATAAAATTAGCTTGGTTTCATGC
TCCGTTAAGTCATAGCGACTAATCGCTAGTTCATTTGCTTTGAAAACAACTAATTCAGACATACATCTCA
ATTGGTCTAGGTGATTTTAATCACTATACCAATTGAGATGGGCTAGTCAATGATAATTACTAGTCCTTTT
CCTTTGAGTTGTGGGTATCTGTAAATTCTGCTAGACCTTTGCTGGAAAACTTGTAAATTCTGCTAGACCC
TCTGTAAATTCCGCTAGACCTTTGTGTGTTTTTTTTGTTTATATTCAAGTGGTTATAATTTATAGAATAA
AGAAAGAATAAAAAAAGATAAAAAGAATAGATCCCAGCCCTGTGTATAACTCACTACTTTAGTCAGTTCC
GCAGTATTACAAAAGGATGTCGCAAACGCTGTTTGCTCCTCTACAAAACAGACCTTAAAACCCTAAAGGC
TTAAGTAGCACCCTCGCAAGCTCGGGCAAATCGCTGAATATTCCTTTTGTCTCCGACCATCAGGCACCTG
AGTCGCTGTCTTTTTCGTGACATTCAGTTCGCTGCGCTCACGGCTCTGGCAGTGAATGGGGGTAAATGGC
ACTACAGGCGCCTTTTATGGATTCATGCAAGGAAACTACCCATAATACAAGAAAAGCCCGTCACGGGCTT
CTCAGGGCGTTTTATGGCGGGTCTGCTATGTGGTGCTATCTGACTTTTTGCTGTTCAGCAGTTCCTGCCC
TCTGATTTTCCAGTCTGACCACTTCGGATTATCCCTTGACAGGTCATTCAGACTGGCTAATGCACCCAGT
AAGGCAGCGGTATCATCAACTGGCTGTTTTGGCGGATGAGAGAAGATTTTCAGCCTGATACAGATTAAAT
CAGAACGCAGAAGCGGTCTGATAAAACAGAATTTGCCTGGCGGCAGTAGCGCGGTGGTCCCACCTGACCC
CATGCCGAACTCAGAAGTGAAACGCCGTAGCGCCGATGGTAGTGTGGGGTCTCCCCATGCGAGAGTAGGG
AACTGCCAGGCATCAAATAAAACGAAAGGCTCAGTCGAAAGACTGGGCCTTTCGTTTTATCTGTTGTTTG
TCGGTGAACGCTCTCCTGAGTAGGACAAATCCGCCGGGAGCGGATTTGAACGTTGCGAAGCAACGGCCCG
GAGGGTGGCGGGCAGGACGCCCGCCATAAACTGCCAGGCATCAAATTAAGCAGAAGGCCATCCGTCAGGA
TGGCCTTTTTGCGTTTCTACAAACTATGCTGTTGATTGACGCCAGTGAGAACCCGGAACCGGAAACGGAA
TCAAATCCGTGGGTCGAACAGTGGGGCACGCTGTTGTCCTGATATGTTCAGCGAGCGGTAAATGTCGTTT
TAGCGGTGCTGAATCGAATCTTTTCAGGCAAATGCCAGTAAAAACTGCTTCATAGCGCGGATTTTTACTG
GCGTTTGCCTGGAGTCAAGCGATCCATTTCATACTCTTCTTTATTTCTTCGTTTTAACCCTTCCTTTCTT
GTTCTTGTTTTCATTTCCGTGAAGTGGATTCCACCGTCCAGGGCTAATGCCAAAATCGGGCCTCATTGAA
CGCATTAATGTTGTGTTGTTGCACGGTGAGCCGCTATGGCGCGCTTTTTATACTGCTATTGCCAGATATA
AACACGCGCCGTATTCGGCGAACGACCTATAAAAACGGCAAAAAACACCCTACGTCACCTCTGATTTCCT
GGCGATGTCGCAGTCCAGAGTGAGCGTGGCTAACGCGAATTTTCAGGAGTGCAACATTTAACTTTAAGAA
GGAGATATACATATGCGTATAGGTGAAGAACTGTTCACCGGTGTTGTTCCGATCCTGGTTGAACTGGACG
GTGACGTTAACGGTCACAAATTCTCTGTTCGTGGTGAAGGTGAAGGTGACGCTACCAACGGTAAACTGAC
CCTGAAATTCATCTGCACCACCGGTAAACTGCCGGTTCCGTGGCCGACCCTGGTTACCACCCTGACCTAC
GGTGTTCAGTGCTTCGCTCGTTACCCGGACCACATGAAACAGCACGACTTCTTCAAATCTGCTATGCCGG
AAGGTTACGTTCAGGAACGTACCATCTCTTTCAAAGACGACGGTACCTACAAAACCCGTGCTGAAGTTAA
ATTCGAAGGTGACACCCTGGTTAACCGTATCGAACTGAAAGGTATCGACTTCAAAGAAGACGGTAACATC
CTGGGTCACAAACTGGAATACAACTTCAACTCTCACAACGTTTACATCACCGCTGACAAACAGAAAAACG
GTATCAAAGCTAACTTCAAAATCCGTCACAACGTTGAAGACGGTTCTGTTCAGCTGGCTGACCACTACCA
GCAGAACACCCCGATCGGTGACGGTCCGGTTCTGCTGCCGGACAACCACTACCTGTCTACCCAGTCTGTT
CTGTCTAAAGACCCGAACGAAAAACGTGACCACATGGTTCTGCTGGAATTCGTTACCGCTGCTGGTATCA
CCCACGGTATGGACGAACTGTACAAAGATGCATGCCAGTTCTAGCATAACCCTAATGAGTGAGCTAACTT
ACATTAATTGCGTTGCGCCTTAATTAACGGCACTCCTCAGCAAATATAATGACCCTCTTGATAACCCAAG
AGGGCATTTTTTAATGCCCATGGCGTTTACCAAACTGACCCTGGGCTTACTGCGCGACGGTAAGCAGGTT
AACGTGAACCTGGAACTGCAGCAGAGCAGCCAGAATCAGGTTGATTCCAGCTCCATCTTCAACGGCATTG
AAGGCGCTGAGATGAGCAACAAAGGCAAAGATCAGGGCGTGGTAGTGAACAACGTGAAAACGGGCACTCC
GGCTGCGCAGATCGGCCTGAAGAAAGGTGATGTGATTATTGGCGCGAACCAGCAGGCAGTGAAAAACATC
GCTGAACTGCGTAAAGTTCTCGACAGCAAACCGTCTGTGCTGGCACTCAACATTCAGCGCGGCGACAGCA
CCATCTACCTGTTAATGCAGTAATCTCCCTCAACCCCTTCCTGAAAACGGGAAGGGGTTCTCCTTACAAT
CTGTGAACTTCACCACAACTCCATACATCTTCATCATCCTTTAGGCATTTGCACAATGCCGTACGTTACG
TACTTCCTTATGCTAAGCCGTGCATAACGGAGGACTTATGGCTGGCTGGCATCTTGATACCAAAATGGCG
CAGGATATCGTGGCACGTACCATGCGCATCATCGATACCAATATCAACGTAATGGATGCCCGTGGGCGAA
TTATCGGCAGCGGCGATCGTGAGCGTATTGGTGAATTGCACGAAGGTGCATTGCTGGTACTTTCACAGGG
ACGAGTCGTCGATATCGATGACGCGGTAGCACGTCATCTGCACGGTGTGCGGCAGGGGATTAATCTACCG
TTACGGCTGGAAGGTGAAATTGTCGGCGTAATTGGCCTGACAGGTGAACCAGAGAATCTGCGTAAATATG
GCGAACTGGTCTGCATGACGGCTGAAATGATGCTGGAACAGTCGCGGTTGATGCACTTGTTGGCGCAGGA
TAGCCGTTTGCGGGAAGAACTGGTGATGAACCTGATTCAGGCAGAGGAGAATACTCCCGCACTTACTGAA
TGGGCGCAACGGCTGGGGATCGATCTCAATCAACCGCGAGTGGTGGCTATTGTTGAGGTCGACAGCGGTC
AGCTTGGCGTGGACAGCGCAATGGCGGAGTTACAACAACTGCAAAACGCGCTGACTACGCCCGAGCGTAA
TAATCTGGTGGCGATTGTCTCGCTAACCGAAATGGTGGTGTTGAAACCGGCGTTGAACTCTTTTGGGCGC
TGGGATGCAGAAGATCATCGTAAGCGAGTTGAACAACTGATTACCCGCATGAAAGAGTACGGCCAGCTGC
GTTTTCGCGTTTCACTGGGCAACTATTTTACCGGTCCTAGCAGTATTGCCCGATCCTATCGTACGGCGAA
AACGACGATGGTGGTGGGTAAACAGCGGATGCCAGAAAGTCGCTGCTATTTTTATCAGGATCTGATGTTA
CCTGTGTTACTCGACAGTTTGCGTGGCGACTGGCAGGCCAACGAACTGGCGCGACCGCTGGCGCGGCTGA
AAACGATGGACAATAACGGCTTGCTGCGACGAACGCTGGCGGCGTGGTTTCGCCACAATGTGCAACCGCT
GGCAACGTCAAAGGCGTTGTTTATTCATCGTAATACCCTGGAGTATCGGCTTAATCGTATATCGGAACTG
ACCGGGCTTGATTTGGGCAATTTTGATGACAGGTTGCTGCTGTATGTGGCGTTACAACTGGATGAAGAGC
GGTAGTAAGCGACTAAAAAATTGAATGTAGGAAACCAACATGCCAGTTCGAGCAATAACTAGCATAACCC
CTTGGGGCCTCTAAACGGGTCTTGAGGGGTTTTTTGCTGAAACCTCAGGCGAGAAGCACACGGTCACACT
