>Addgene plasmid #62558 | pJKR-L-cdaR | addgene partial sequence | sequence record 107516 | pGalW-R 5'-AAAGGGAATAAGGGCGACAC-3'
TATTATTGAAGCATTTATCAGGGTTATTGTCTCATGAGCGGAAGTGTGACCGTGTGCTTCTCGCCTGAGG
TTTCAGCAAAAAACCCCTCAAGACCCGTTTAGAGGCCCCAAGGGGTTATGCTAGTTATTGCTCGAACTGG
CATGTTGGTTTCCTACATTCAATTTTTTAGTCGCTTACTACCGCTCTTCATCCAGTTGTAACGCCACATA
CAGCAGCAACCTGTCATCAAAATTGCCCAAATCAAGCCCGGTCAGTTCCGATATACGATTAAGCCGATAC
TCCAGGGTATTACGATGAATAAACAACGCCTTTGACGTTGCCAGCGGTTGCACATTGTGGCGAAACCACG
CCGCCAGCGTTCGTCGCAGCAAGCCGTTATTGTCCATCGTTTTCAGCCGCGCCAGCGGTCGCGCCAGTTC
GTTGGCCTGCCAGTCGCCACGCAAACTGTCGAGTAACACAGGTAACATCAGATCCTGATAAAAATAGCAG
CGACTTTCTGGCATCCGCTGTTTACCCACCACCATCGTCGTTTTCGCCGTACGATAGGATCGGGCAATAC
TGCTAGGACCGGTAAAATAGTTGCCCAGTGAAACGCGAAAACGCAGCTGGCCGTACTCTTTCATGCGGGT
AATCAGTTGTTCAACTCGCTTACGATGATCTTCTGCATCCCAGCGCCCAAAAGAGTTCAACGCCGGTTTC
AACACCACCATTTCGGTTAGCGAGACAATCGCCACCAGATTATTACGCTCGGGCGTAGTCAGCGCGTTTT
GCAGTTGTTGTAACTCCGCCATTGCGCTGTCCACGCCAAGCTGACCGCTGTCGACCTCAACAATAGCCAC
CACTCGCGG
