>Addgene plasmid #62558 | pJKR-L-cdaR | addgene partial sequence | sequence record 110716 | sfGFP-R 5'-gaacgtaaccttccggcata-3'
GGTCCGGGTAACGAGCGAAGCACTGAACACCGTAGGTCAGGGTGGTAACCAGGGTCGGCCACGGAACCGG
CAGTTTACCGGTGGTGCAGATGAATTTCAGGGTCAGTTTACCGTTGGTAGCGTCACCTTCACCTTCACCA
CGAACAGAGAATTTGTGACCGTTAACGTCACCGTCCAGTTCAACCAGGATCGGAACAACACCGGTGAACA
GTTCTTCACCTATACGCATATGTATATCTCCTTCTTAAAGTTAAATGTTGCACTCCTGAAAATTCGCGTT
AGCCACGCTCACTCTGGACTGCGACATCGCCAGGAAATCAGAGGTGACGTAGGGTGTTTTTTGCCGTTTT
TATAGGTCGTTCGCCGAATACGGCGCGTGTTTATATCTGGCAATAGCAGTATAAAAAGCGCGCCATAGCG
GCTCACCGTGCAACAACACAACATTAATGCGTTCAATGAGGCCCGATTTTGGCATTAGCCCTGGACGGTG
GAATCCACTTCACGGAAATGAAAACAAGAACAAGAAAGGAAGGGTTAAAACGAAGAAATAAAGAAGAGTA
TGAAATGGATCGCTTGACTCCAGGCAAACGCCAGTAAAAATCCGCGCTATGAAGCAGTTTTTACTGGCAT
TTGCCTGAAAAGATTCGATTCAGCACCGCTAAAACGACATTTACCGCTCGCTGAACATATCAGGACAACA
GCGTGCCCCACTGTTCGACCCACGGATTTGATTCCGTTTCCGGTTCCGGGTTCTCACTGGCGTCAATCAA
CAGCATAGTTTGTA
